>Addgene plasmid #136903 | pLenti-FNLSHiFiNG-P2A-Puro | addgene full sequence | sequence record 271340 | Addgene NGS Result
TTAATGTAGTCTTATGCAATACTCTTGTAGTCTTGCAACATGGTAACGATGAGTTAGCAACATGCCTTAC
AAGGAGAGAAAAAGCACCGTGCATGCCGATTGGTGGAAGTAAGGTGGTACGATCGTGCCTTATTAGGAAG
GCAACAGACGGGTCTGACATGGATTGGACGAACCACTGAATTGCCGCATTGCAGAGATATTGTATTTAAG
TGCCTAGCTCGATACATAAACGGGTCTCTCTGGTTAGACCAGATCTGAGCCTGGGAGCTCTCTGGCTAAC
TAGGGAACCCACTGCTTAAGCCTCAATAAAGCTTGCCTTGAGTGCTTCAAGTAGTGTGTGCCCGTCTGTT
GTGTGACTCTGGTAACTAGAGATCCCTCAGACCCTTTTAGTCAGTGTGGAAAATCTCTAGCAGTGGCGCC
CGAACAGGGACTTGAAAGCGAAAGGGAAACCAGAGGAGCTCTCTCGACGCAGGACTCGGCTTGCTGAAGC
GCGCACGGCAAGAGGCGAGGGGCGGCGACTGGTGAGTACGCCAAAAATTTTGACTAGCGGAGGCTAGAAG
GAGAGAGATGGGTGCGAGAGCGTCAGTATTAAGCGGGGGAGAATTAGATCGCGATGGGAAAAAATTCGGT
TAAGGCCAGGGGGAAAGAAAAAATATAAATTAAAACATATAGTATGGGCAAGCAGGGAGCTAGAACGATT
CGCAGTTAATCCTGGCCTGTTAGAAACATCAGAAGGCTGTAGACAAATACTGGGACAGCTACAACCATCC
CTTCAGACAGGATCAGAAGAACTTAGATCATTATATAATACAGTAGCAACCCTCTATTGTGTGCATCAAA
GGATAGAGATAAAAGACACCAAGGAAGCTTTAGACAAGATAGAGGAAGAGCAAAACAAAAGTAAGACCAC
CGCACAGCAAGCGGCCGCTGATCTTCAGACCTGGAGGAGGAGATATGAGGGACAATTGGAGAAGTGAATT
ATATAAATATAAAGTAGTAAAAATTGAACCATTAGGAGTAGCACCCACCAAGGCAAAGAGAAGAGTGGTG
CAGAGAGAAAAAAGAGCAGTGGGAATAGGAGCTTTGTTCCTTGGGTTCTTGGGAGCAGCAGGAAGCACTA
TGGGCGCAGCGTCAATGACGCTGACGGTACAGGCCAGACAATTATTGTCTGGTATAGTGCAGCAGCAGAA
CAATTTGCTGAGGGCTATTGAGGCGCAACAGCATCTGTTGCAACTCACAGTCTGGGGCATCAAGCAGCTC
CAGGCAAGAATCCTGGCTGTGGAAAGATACCTAAAGGATCAACAGCTCCTGGGGATTTGGGGTTGCTCTG
GAAAACTCATTTGCACCACTGCTGTGCCTTGGAATGCTAGTTGGAGTAATAAATCTCTGGAACAGATTTG
GAATCACACGACCTGGATGGAGTGGGACAGAGAAATTAACAATTACACAAGCTTAATACACTCCTTAATT
GAAGAATCGCAAAACCAGCAAGAAAAGAATGAACAAGAATTATTGGAATTAGATAAATGGGCAAGTTTGT
GGAATTGGTTTAACATAACAAATTGGCTGTGGTATATAAAATTATTCATAATGATAGTAGGAGGCTTGGT
AGGTTTAAGAATAGTTTTTGCTGTACTTTCTATAGTGAATAGAGTTAGGCAGGGATATTCACCATTATCG
TTTCAGACCCACCTCCCAACCCCGAGGGGACCCAGACCACAATTTTAAAAGAAAAGGGGGGATTGGGGGG
TACAGTGCAGGGGAAAGAATAGTAGACATAATAGCAACAGACATACAAACTAAAGAATTACAAAAACAAA
TTACAAAAATTCAAAATTTTCGGGTTTATTACAGGGACAGCAGAGATCCACTTTGGCGCCGGCTCGAGTG
GCTCCGGTGCCCGTCAGTGGGCAGAGCGCACATCGCCCACAGTCCCCGAGAAGTTGGGGGGAGGGGTCGG
CAATTGAACCGGTGCCTAGAGAAGGTGGCGCGGGGTAAACTGGGAAAGTGATGTCGTGTACTGGCTCCGC
CTTTTTCCCGAGGGTGGGGGAGAACCGTATATAAGTGCAGTAGTCGCCGTGAACGTTCTTTTTCGCAACG
GGTTTGCCGCCAGAACACAGGTGTCGTGACGCGGGATCCGCCACCATGGATTACAAAGATCATGACGGCG
ACTATAAGGACCACGATATTGACTACAAAGATGATGACGACAAGATGGCTCCCAAAAAGAAAAGGAAAGT
AGGCATTCATGGAGTTCCCGCAGCCATGAGTTCTGAGACTGGTCCAGTCGCCGTCGATCCAACCCTTCGA
CGGAGGATTGAGCCCCACGAGTTTGAAGTATTTTTCGATCCAAGAGAATTGCGAAAAGAGACATGTCTTC
TGTACGAGATCAACTGGGGGGGCCGCCACAGTATTTGGAGACACACCAGCCAGAACACAAATAAGCATGT
CGAGGTAAATTTCATAGAGAAGTTCACTACCGAACGCTACTTTTGCCCTAACACAAGATGTAGCATTACT
TGGTTCTTGAGTTGGTCCCCTTGCGGTGAATGCTCAAGAGCAATTACCGAGTTTCTGTCTCGGTATCCCC
ACGTCACTTTGTTCATCTACATAGCCCGACTTTACCATCACGCAGACCCTCGAAATCGCCAGGGTCTTAG
AGATTTGATTTCATCCGGTGTAACCATACAAATTATGACCGAACAAGAGAGTGGGTATTGTTGGCGGAAT
TTCGTCAACTACAGTCCATCAAATGAGGCCCATTGGCCCCGCTACCCCCACCTTTGGGTGAGATTGTACG
TATTGGAGTTGTATTGCATAATCCTGGGCCTTCCCCCCTGTCTTAACATCCTTAGAAGGAAGCAGCCCCA
GTTGACATTCTTTACTATCGCTCTTCAGTCATGTCACTATCAGCGACTGCCTCCTCATATCCTTTGGGCT
ACTGGGTTGAAAAGCGGTTCCGAGACACCTGGTACTTCAGAGTCCGCCACACCCGAAAGTGACAAGAAGT
ACAGCATCGGCCTGGCCATCGGCACCAACTCTGTGGGCTGGGCCGTGATCACCGACGAGTACAAGGTGCC
CAGCAAGAAATTCAAGGTGCTGGGCAACACCGACCGGCACAGCATCAAGAAGAACCTGATCGGAGCCCTG
CTGTTCGACAGCGGCGAAACAGCCGAGGCCACCCGGCTGAAGAGAACCGCCAGAAGAAGATACACCAGAC
GGAAGAACCGGATCTGCTATCTGCAAGAGATCTTCAGCAACGAGATGGCCAAGGTGGACGACAGCTTCTT
CCACAGACTGGAAGAGTCCTTCCTGGTGGAAGAGGATAAGAAGCACGAGCGGCACCCCATCTTCGGCAAC
ATCGTGGACGAGGTGGCCTACCACGAGAAGTACCCCACCATCTACCACCTGAGAAAGAAACTGGTGGACA
GCACCGACAAGGCCGACCTGCGGCTGATCTATCTGGCCCTGGCCCACATGATCAAGTTCCGGGGCCACTT
CCTGATCGAGGGCGACCTGAACCCCGACAACAGCGACGTGGACAAGCTGTTCATCCAGCTGGTGCAGACC
TACAACCAGCTGTTCGAGGAAAACCCCATCAACGCCAGCGGCGTGGACGCCAAGGCCATCCTGTCTGCCA
GACTGAGCAAGAGCAGACGGCTGGAAAATCTGATCGCCCAGCTGCCCGGCGAGAAGAAGAATGGCCTGTT
CGGCAACCTGATTGCCCTGAGCCTGGGCCTGACCCCCAACTTCAAGAGCAACTTCGACCTGGCCGAGGAT
GCCAAACTGCAGCTGAGCAAGGACACCTACGACGACGACCTGGACAACCTGCTGGCCCAGATCGGCGACC
AGTACGCCGACCTGTTTCTGGCCGCCAAGAACCTGTCCGACGCCATCCTGCTGAGCGACATCCTGAGAGT
GAACACCGAGATCACCAAGGCCCCCCTGAGCGCCTCTATGATCAAGAGATACGACGAGCACCACCAGGAC
CTGACCCTGCTGAAAGCTCTCGTGCGGCAGCAGCTGCCTGAGAAGTACAAAGAGATTTTCTTCGACCAGA
GCAAGAACGGCTACGCCGGCTACATTGACGGCGGAGCCAGCCAGGAAGAGTTCTACAAGTTCATCAAGCC
CATCCTGGAAAAGATGGACGGCACCGAGGAACTGCTCGTGAAGCTGAACAGAGAGGACCTGCTGCGGAAG
CAGCGGACCTTCGACAACGGCAGCATCCCCCACCAGATCCACCTGGGAGAGCTGCACGCCATTCTGCGGC
GGCAGGAAGATTTTTACCCATTCCTGAAGGACAACCGGGAAAAGATCGAGAAGATCCTGACCTTCCGCAT
CCCCTACTACGTGGGCCCTCTGGCCAGGGGAAACAGCAGATTCGCCTGGATGACCAGAAAGAGCGAGGAA
ACCATCACCCCCTGGAACTTCGAGGAAGTGGTGGACAAGGGCGCTTCCGCCCAGAGCTTCATCGAGCGGA
TGACCAACTTCGATAAGAACCTGCCCAACGAGAAGGTGCTGCCCAAGCACAGCCTGCTGTACGAGTACTT
CACCGTGTATAACGAGCTGACCAAAGTGAAATACGTGACCGAGGGAATGAGAAAGCCCGCCTTCCTGAGC
GGCGAGCAGAAAAAGGCCATCGTGGACCTGCTGTTCAAGACCAACCGGAAAGTGACCGTGAAGCAGCTGA
AAGAGGACTACTTCAAGAAAATCGAGTGCTTCGACTCCGTGGAAATCTCCGGCGTGGAAGATCGGTTCAA
CGCCTCCCTGGGCACATACCACGATCTGCTGAAAATTATCAAGGACAAGGACTTCCTGGACAATGAGGAA
AACGAGGACATTCTGGAAGATATCGTGCTGACCCTGACACTGTTTGAGGACAGAGAGATGATCGAGGAAC
GGCTGAAAACCTATGCCCACCTGTTCGACGACAAAGTGATGAAGCAGCTGAAGCGGCGGAGATACACCGG
CTGGGGCAGGCTGAGCCGGAAGCTGATCAACGGCATCCGGGACAAGCAGTCCGGCAAGACAATCCTGGAT
TTCCTGAAGTCCGACGGCTTCGCCAACGCCAACTTCATGCAGCTGATCCACGACGACAGCCTGACCTTTA
AAGAGGACATCCAGAAAGCCCAGGTGTCCGGCCAGGGCGATAGCCTGCACGAGCACATTGCCAATCTGGC
CGGCAGCCCCGCCATTAAGAAGGGCATCCTGCAGACAGTGAAGGTGGTGGACGAGCTCGTGAAAGTGATG
GGCCGGCACAAGCCCGAGAACATCGTGATCGAAATGGCCAGAGAGAACCAGACCACCCAGAAGGGACAGA
AGAACAGCCGCGAGAGAATGAAGCGGATCGAAGAGGGCATCAAAGAGCTGGGCAGCCAGATCCTGAAAGA
ACACCCCGTGGAAAACACCCAGCTGCAGAACGAGAAGCTGTACCTGTACTACCTGCAGAATGGGCGGGAT
ATGTACGTGGACCAGGAACTGGACATCAACCGGCTGTCCGACTACGATGTGGACCATATCGTGCCTCAGA
GCTTTCTGAAGGACGACTCCATCGACAACAAGGTGCTGACCAGAAGCGACAAGAACCGGGGCAAGAGCGA
CAACGTGCCCTCCGAAGAGGTCGTGAAGAAGATGAAGAACTACTGGCGGCAGCTGCTGAACGCCAAGCTG
ATTACCCAGAGAAAGTTCGACAATCTGACCAAGGCCGAGAGAGGCGGCCTGAGCGAACTGGATAAGGCCG
GCTTCATCAAGAGACAGCTGGTGGAAACCCGGCAGATCACAAAGCACGTGGCACAGATCCTGGACTCCCG
GATGAACACTAAGTACGACGAGAATGACAAGCTGATCCGGGAAGTGAAAGTGATCACCCTGAAGTCCAAG
CTGGTGTCCGATTTCCGGAAGGATTTCCAGTTTTACAAAGTGCGCGAGATCAACAACTACCACCACGCCC
ACGACGCCTACCTGAACGCCGTCGTGGGAACCGCCCTGATCAAAAAGTACCCTAAGCTGGAAAGCGAGTT
CGTGTACGGCGACTACAAGGTGTACGACGTGCGGAAGATGATCGCCAAGAGCGAGCAGGAAATCGGCAAG
GCTACCGCCAAGTACTTCTTCTACAGCAACATCATGAACTTTTTCAAGACCGAGATTACCCTGGCCAACG
GCGAGATCCGGAAGCGGCCTCTGATCGAGACAAACGGCGAAACCGGGGAGATCGTGTGGGATAAGGGCCG
GGATTTTGCCACCGTGCGGAAAGTGCTGAGCATGCCCCAAGTGAATATCGTGAAAAAGACCGAGGTGCAG
ACAGGCGGCTTCAGCAAAGAGTCTATCAGGCCCAAGAGGAACAGCGATAAGCTGATCGCCAGAAAGAAGG
ACTGGGACCCTAAGAAGTACGGCGGCTTCGTCAGCCCCACCGTGGCCTATTCTGTGCTGGTGGTGGCCAA
AGTGGAAAAGGGCAAGTCCAAGAAACTGAAGAGTGTGAAAGAGCTGCTGGGGATCACCATCATGGAAAGA
AGCAGCTTCGAGAAGAATCCCATCGACTTTCTGGAAGCCAAGGGCTACAAAGAAGTGAAAAAGGACCTGA
TCATCAAGCTGCCTAAGTACTCCCTGTTCGAGCTGGAAAACGGCCGGAAGAGAATGCTGGCCTCTGCCAG
GTTCCTGCAGAAGGGAAACGAACTGGCCCTGCCCTCCAAATATGTGAACTTCCTGTACCTGGCCAGCCAC
TATGAGAAGCTGAAGGGCTCCCCCGAGGATAATGAGCAGAAACAGCTGTTTGTGGAACAGCACAAGCACT
ACCTGGACGAGATCATCGAGCAGATCAGCGAGTTCTCCAAGAGAGTGATCCTGGCCGACGCTAATCTGGA
CAAAGTGCTGTCCGCCTACAACAAGCACCGGGATAAGCCCATCAGAGAGCAGGCCGAGAATATCATCCAC
CTGTTTACCCTGACCAATCTGGGAGCCCCTCGGGCCTTCAAGTACTTTGACACCACCATCGACCGGAAGG
TGTACAGGAGCACCAAAGAGGTGCTGGACGCCACCCTGATCCACCAGAGCATCACCGGCCTGTACGAGAC
ACGGATCGACCTGTCTCAGCTGGGAGGCGATTCAGGCGGATCTACTAATCTGTCAGATATTATTGAAAAG
GAGACCGGTAAGCAACTGGTTATCCAGGAATCCATCCTCATGCTCCCAGAGGAGGTGGAAGAAGTCATTG
GGAACAAGCCGGAAAGCGATATACTCGTGCACACCGCCTACGACGAGAGCACCGACGAGAATGTCATGCT
TCTGACTAGCGACGCCCCTGAATACAAGCCTTGGGCTCTGGTCATACAGGATAGCAACGGTGAGAACAAG
ATTAAGATGCTCTCTGGTGGTTCTCCCAAGAAGAAGAGGAAAGTCGCTAGCGGCAGCGGCGCCACCAACT
TCAGCCTGCTGAAGCAGGCCGGCGACGTGGAGGAGAACCCCGGCCCCATGACCGAGTACAAGCCCACGGT
GCGCCTCGCCACCCGCGACGACGTCCCCAGGGCCGTACGCACCCTCGCCGCCGCGTTCGCCGACTACCCC
GCCACGCGCCACACCGTCGATCCGGACCGCCACATCGAGCGGGTCACCGAGCTGCAAGAACTCTTCCTCA
CGCGCGTCGGGCTCGACATCGGCAAGGTGTGGGTCGCGGACGACGGCGCCGCGGTGGCGGTCTGGACCAC
GCCGGAGAGCGTCGAAGCGGGGGCGGTGTTCGCCGAGATCGGCCCGCGCATGGCCGAGTTGAGCGGTTCC
CGGCTGGCCGCGCAGCAACAGATGGAAGGCCTCCTGGCGCCGCACCGGCCCAAGGAGCCCGCGTGGTTCC
TGGCCACCGTCGGAGTCTCGCCCGACCACCAGGGCAAGGGTCTGGGCAGCGCCGTCGTGCTCCCCGGAGT
GGAGGCGGCCGAGCGCGCCGGGGTGCCCGCCTTCCTGGAGACCTCCGCGCCCCGCAACCTCCCCTTCTAC
GAGCGGCTCGGCTTCACCGTCACCGCCGACGTCGAGGTGCCCGAAGGACCGCGCACCTGGTGCATGACCC
GCAAGCCCGGTGCCTGAACGCGTTAAGTCGACAATCAACCTCTGGATTACAAAATTTGTGAAAGATTGAC
TGGTATTCTTAACTATGTTGCTCCTTTTACGCTATGTGGATACGCTGCTTTAATGCCTTTGTATCATGCT
ATTGCTTCCCGTATGGCTTTCATTTTCTCCTCCTTGTATAAATCCTGGTTGCTGTCTCTTTATGAGGAGT
TGTGGCCCGTTGTCAGGCAACGTGGCGTGGTGTGCACTGTGTTTGCTGACGCAACCCCCACTGGTTGGGG
CATTGCCACCACCTGTCAGCTCCTTTCCGGGACTTTCGCTTTCCCCCTCCCTATTGCCACGGCGGAACTC
ATCGCCGCCTGCCTTGCCCGCTGCTGGACAGGGGCTCGGCTGTTGGGCACTGACAATTCCGTGGTGTTGT
CGGGGAAATCATCGTCCTTTCCTTGGCTGCTCGCCTGTGTTGCCACCTGGATTCTGCGCGGGACGTCCTT
CTGCTACGTCCCTTCGGCCCTCAATCCAGCGGACCTTCCTTCCCGCGGCCTGCTGCCGGCTCTGCGGCCT
CTTCCGCGTCTTCGCCTTCGCCCTCAGACGAGTCGGATCTCCCTTTGGGCCGCCTCCCCGCGTCGACTTT
AAGACCAATGACTTACAAGGCAGCTGTAGATCTTAGCCACTTTTTAAAAGAAAAGGGGGGACTGGAAGGG
CTAATTCACTCCCAACGAAGACAAGATCTGCTTTTTGCTTGTACTGGGTCTCTCTGGTTAGACCAGATCT
GAGCCTGGGAGCTCTCTGGCTAACTAGGGAACCCACTGCTTAAGCCTCAATAAAGCTTGCCTTGAGTGCT
TCAAGTAGTGTGTGCCCGTCTGTTGTGTGACTCTGGTAACTAGAGATCCCTCAGACCCTTTTAGTCAGTG
TGGAAAATCTCTAGCAGTACGTATAGTAGTTCATGTCATCTTATTATTCAGTATTTATAACTTGCAAAGA
AATGAATATCAGAGAGTGAGAGGAACTTGTTTATTGCAGCTTATAATGGTTACAAATAAAGCAATAGCAT
CACAAATTTCACAAATAAAGCATTTTTTTCACTGCATTCTAGTTGTGGTTTGTCCAAACTCATCAATGTA
TCTTATCATGTCTGGCTCTAGCTATCCCGCCCCTAACTCCGCCCATCCCGCCCCTAACTCCGCCCAGTTC
CGCCCATTCTCCGCCCCATGGCTGACTAATTTTTTTTATTTATGCAGAGGCCGAGGCCGCCTCGGCCTCT
GAGCTATTCCAGAAGTAGTGAGGAGGCTTTTTTGGAGGCCTAGGGACGTACCCAATTCGCCCTATAGTGA
GTCGTATTACGCGCGCTCACTGGCCGTCGTTTTACAACGTCGTGACTGGGAAAACCCTGGCGTTACCCAA
CTTAATCGCCTTGCAGCACATCCCCCTTTCGCCAGCTGGCGTAATAGCGAAGAGGCCCGCACCGATCGCC
CTTCCCAACAGTTGCGCAGCCTGAATGGCGAATGGG
[124 nt withheld, positions 9557-9680]
C
[91 nt withheld, positions 9682-9772]
A
[49 nt withheld, positions 9774-9822]
CCTTTGACGTTGGAGTCCACGTTCTTT
[37 nt withheld, positions 9850-9886]
ACCCTATCTCGGTCTATTCTTTTGATTTATAAGGGATTTTGCCGATTTCGGCCTATTGGTTAAAAAATGA
GCTGATTTAACAAAAATTTAACGCGAATTTTAACAAAATATTAACGCTTACAATTTAGGTGGCACTTTTC
GGGGAAATGTGCGCGGAACCCCTATTTGTTTATTTTTCTAAATACATTCAAATATGTATCCGCTCATGAG
ACAATAACCCTGATAAATGCTTCAATAATATTGAAAAAGGAAGAGTATGAGTATTCAACATTTCCGTGTC
GCCCTTATTCCCTTTTTTGCGGCATTTTGCCTTCCTGTTTTTGCTCACCCAGAAACGCTGGTGAAAGTAA
AAGATGCTGAAGATCAGTTGGGTGCACGAGTGGGTTACATCGAACTGGATCTCAACAGCGGTAAGATCCT
TGAGAGTTTTCGCCCCGAAGAACGTTTTCCAATGATGAGCACTTTTAAAGTTCTGCTATGTGGCGCGGTA
TTATCCCGTATTGACGCCGGGCAAGAGCAACTCGGTCGCCGCATACACTATTCTCAGAATGACTTGGTTG
AGTACTCACCAGTCACAGAAAAGCATCTTACGGATGGCATGACAGTAAGAGAATTATGCAGTGCTGCCAT
AACCATGAGTGATAACACTGCGGCCAACTTACTTCTGACAACGATCGGAGGACCGAAGGAGCTAACCGCT
TTTTTGCACAACATGGGGGATCATGTAACTCGCCTTGATCGTTGGGAACCGGAGCTGAATGAAGCCATAC
CAAACGACGAGCGTGACACCACGATGCCTGTAGCAATGGCAACAACGTTGCGCAAACTATTAACTGGCGA
ACTACTTACTCTAGCTTCCCGGCAACAATTAATAGACTGGATGGAGGCGGATAAAGTTGCAGGACCACTT
CTGCGCTCGGCCCTTCCGGCTGGCTGGTTTATTGCTGATAAATCTGGAGCCGGTGAGCGTGGGTCTCGCG
GTATCATTGCAGCACTGGGGCCAGATGGTAAGCCCTCCCGTATCGTAGTTATCTACACGACGGGGAGTCA
GGCAACTATGGATGAACGAAATAGACAGATCGCTGAGATAGGTGCCTCACTGATTAAGCATTGGTAACTG
TCAGACCAAGTTTACTCATATATACTTTAGATTGATTTAAAACTTCATTTTTAATTTAAAAGGATCTAGG
TGAAGATCCTTTTTGATAATCTCATGACCAAAATCCCTTAACGTGAGTTTTCGTTCCACTGAGCGTCAGA
CCCCGTAGAAAAGATCAAAGGATCTTCTTGAGATCCTTTTTTTCTGCGCGTAATCTGCTGCTTGCAAACA
AAAAAACCACCGCTACCAGCGGTGGTTTGTTTGCCGGATCAAGAGCTACCAACTCTTTTTCCGAAGGTAA
CTGGCTTCAGCAGAGCGCAGATACCAAATACTGTTCTTCTAGTGTAGCCGTAGTTAGGCCACCACTTCAA
GAACTCTGTAGCACCGCCTACATACCTCGCTCTGCTAATCCTGTTACCAGTGGCTGCTGCCAGTGGCGAT
AAGTCGTGTCTTACCGGGTTGGACTCAAGACGATAGTTACCGGATAAGGCGCAGCGGTCGGGCTGAACGG
GGGGTTCGTGCACACAGCCCAGCTTGGAGCGAACGACCTACACCGAACTGAGATACCTACAGCGTGAGCT
ATGAGAAAGCGCCACGCTTCCCGAAGGGAGAAAGGCGGACAGGTATCCGGTAAGCGGCAGGGTCGGAACA
GGAGAGCGCACGAGGGAGCTTCCAGGGGGAAACGCCTGGTATCTTTATAGTCCTGTCGGGTTTCGCCACC
TCTGACTTGAGCGTCGATTTTTGTGATGCTCGTCAGGGGGGCGGAGCCTATGGAAAAACGCCAGCAACGC
GGCCTTTTTACGGTTCCTGGCCTTTTGCTGGCCTTTTGCTCACATGTTCTTTCCTGCGTTATCCCCTGAT
TCTGTGGATAACCGTATTACCGCCTTTGAGTGAGCTGATACCGCTCGCCGCAGCCGAACGACCGAGCGCA
GCGAGTCAGTGAGCGAGGAAGCGGAAGAGCGCCCAATACGCAAACCGCCTCTCCCCGCGCGTTGGCCGAT
TCATTAATGCAGCTGGCACGACAGGTTTCCCGACTGGAAAGCGGGCAGTGAGCGCAACGCAATTAATGTG
AGTTAGCTCACTCATTAGGCACCCCAGGCTTTACACTTTATGCTTCCGGCTCGTATGTTGTGTGGAATTG
TGAGCGGATAACAATTTCACACAGGAAACAGCTATGACCATGATTACGCCAAGCGCGCAATTAACCCTCA
CTAAAGGGAACAAAAGCTGGAGCTGCAAGC
Features (pLannotate 1.2.2; 29 found; start..end, strand, type, name):
      5..231     +  promoter       RSV promoter: Rous sarcoma virus enhancer/promoter
    232..412     +  LTR            5' LTR (truncated): truncated 5' long terminal repeat (LTR) from HIV-1
    459..584     +  misc_feature   HIV-1 Ψ: packaging signal of human immunodeficiency virus type 1
    568..931     +  CDS            HIV-1 gag (fragment): gag protein from human immunodeficiency virus 1; gag
   1077..1310    +  misc_feature   RRE: The Rev response element (RRE) of HIV-1 allows for Rev-dependent mRNA export from the nucleus to the cytoplasm.
   1687..1713    +  CDS            Rev (fragment): human immunodeficiency virus 1 (HIV-1) Rev protein; rev; enhances nuclear export of unspliced and incompletely spliced viral mRNAs
   1723..1840    +  misc_feature   cPPT/CTS: central polypurine tract and central termination sequence of HIV-1
   1909..2120    +  promoter       EF-1α core promoter: core promoter for human elongation factor EF-1α
   2191..2210    +  CDS            3xFLAG (fragment): three tandem FLAG® epitope tags
   2266..2952    +  CDS            Apobec1: ABEC1_RAT - Experimental evidence at protein level: Swiss-Prot protein existence level 1. Catalytic component of the apolipoprotein B mRNA editing enzyme complex which is responsible for the postranscriptional editing of a CAA codon for Gln to a UAA codon for stop in the APOB mRNA. May also play a role in the epigenetic regulation of gene expression by participating in DNA demethylation. From Rattus norvegicus (Rat).
   3001..7100    +  CDS            Cas9 (fragment): Cas9 (Csn1) endonuclease from the Streptococcus pyogenes Type II CRISPR/Cas system generates RNA-guided double strand breaks in DNA
   7114..7362    +  CDS            UGI: UNGI_BPPB2 - Experimental evidence at protein level: Swiss-Prot protein existence level 1. This protein binds specifically and reversibly to the host uracil-DNA glycosylase, preventing removal of uracil residues from PBS2 DNA by the host uracil-excision repair system. From Bacillus phage PBS2 (Bacteriophage PBS2).
   7468..8067    +  CDS            PuroR (fragment): puromycin N-acetyltransferase; pac from Streptomyces; confers resistance to puromycin
   8083..8671    +  misc_feature   WPRE: woodchuck hepatitis virus posttranscriptional regulatory element
   8722..8741    +  misc_feature   cPPT/CTS (fragment): central polypurine tract and central termination sequence of HIV-1
   8743..8976    +  LTR            3' LTR (ΔU3): self-inactivating 3' long terminal repeat (LTR) from HIV-1
   9054..9175    +  polyA_signal   SV40 poly(A) signal: SV40 polyadenylation signal
   9215..9350    +  rep_origin     SV40 ori: SV40 origin of replication
   9371..9389    -  promoter       T7 promoter: promoter for bacteriophage T7 RNA polymerase
   9397..9552    +  CDS            lacZα (fragment): LacZα fragment of β-galactosidase; lacZ fragment
   9557..9985    +  rep_origin     f1 ori (sequence partly withheld): f1 bacteriophage origin of replication; arrow indicates direction of (+) strand synthesis
  10038..10142   +  promoter       AmpR promoter: bla
  10143..11003   +  CDS            AmpR: β-lactamase; bla; confers resistance to ampicillin, carbenicillin, and related antibiotics
  11174..11762   +  rep_origin     ori: high-copy-number ColE1/pMB1/pBR322/pUC origin of replication
  11945..12037   +  CDS            lacI (fragment): lac repressor; lacI; The lac repressor binds to the lac operator to inhibit transcription in E. coli. This inhibition can be relieved by adding lactose or isopropyl-β-D-thiogalactopyranoside (IPTG).
  12050..12071   +  protein_bind   CAP binding site: CAP binding activates transcription in the presence of cAMP. E. coli catabolite activator protein
  12086..12116   +  promoter       lac promoter: promoter for the E. coli lac operon
  12120..12142   +  protein_bind   lac operator (fragment): The lac repressor binds to the lac operator to inhibit transcription in E. coli. This inhibition can be relieved by adding lactose or isopropyl-β-D-thiogalactopyranoside (IPTG). lac repressor encoded by lacI
  12185..12203   +  promoter       T3 promoter: promoter for bacteriophage T3 RNA polymerase
