[The description below was written by a language model from this plasmid's Addgene catalogue record and pLannotate feature annotations shown in this document.]
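Description:
pLenti-FNLSHiFiNG-P2A-Puro is a 12.2 kb lentiviral transfer plasmid, adapted from pLentiCRISPRv1, for constitutive expression of a codon-optimized cytosine base editor in mammalian cells. The viral portion has a third-generation, self-inactivating layout. An RSV promoter drives a truncated HIV-1 5' LTR, followed by the Ψ packaging signal with a gag fragment, the RRE for Rev-dependent export of the genomic RNA, and the cPPT/CTS. A WPRE sits downstream of the cargo to boost transcript expression, ahead of the ΔU3 3' LTR. In bacteria the plasmid is selected with ampicillin (AmpR). It carries a ColE1/pUC-type origin, although the catalogue lists it as low copy. An f1 ori, an SV40 ori and poly(A) signal, and lac/T7/T3 remnants are backbone carry-over.

The payload is driven by the short EF-1α core promoter (EF1s). It encodes a single fusion protein in this order: an N-terminal FLAG-NLS, rat APOBEC1 cytidine deaminase, a Streptococcus pyogenes Cas9 variant, the phage PBS2 uracil glycosylase inhibitor (UGI), and a C-terminal NLS. This is linked through a P2A self-cleaving peptide to puromycin N-acetyltransferase, so transduced cells can be selected with puromycin. The recorded Cas9 substitutions are R691A, known as the "HiFi" high-fidelity change, plus L1111R, D1135V, G1218R, E1219F, A1322R, R1335V and T1337R. That second set corresponds to the Cas9-NG variant with relaxed NG PAM recognition. APOBEC1 deaminates cytosine to uracil at the guide-targeted site, and UGI blocks uracil excision, which favours C-to-T conversion.

No sgRNA cassette is annotated, so the guide RNA must be supplied separately. The construct is used to make stable cell populations expressing an expanded-PAM, higher-fidelity base editor. The associated publication describes a functional reporter system for identifying and enriching base editing activity.
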