Addgene plasmid #136903: pLenti-FNLSHiFiNG-P2A-Puro
Purpose: Lentivirus for constitutive expression of FNLSHiFiNG in mammalian cells (codon optimized)
Depositing lab: Lukas Dow. Depositing organization: Cornell University. Publication: GO: a functional reporter system to identify and enrich base editing activity. Katti A, Foronda M, Zimmerman J, Diaz B, Zafra MP, Goswami S, Dow LE. Nucleic Acids Res. 2020 Feb 29. pii: 5766653. doi: 10.1093/nar/gkaa124. PubMed 32112097.
Backbone
  Vector backbone: Adapted from pLentiCRISPRv1
  Vector type: Lentiviral
  Selectable markers: Puromycin
Growth in bacteria
  Bacterial resistance: Ampicillin, 100 μg/mL
  Growth temperature: 30°C
  Growth strain: NEB Stable
  Copy number: Low Copy
Gene/Insert
  Gene/Insert name: FNLSHiFiNG
  Species: Synthetic
  Mutation: R691A,L1111R,D1135V,G1218R,E1219F,A1322R,R1335V,T1337R
  Promoter: EF1s
  Tag / fusion protein: FLAG-NLS (N terminal on insert); NLS (C terminal on insert)
  Cloning method: Gibson Cloning
Terms and licenses: Academic/Nonprofit Terms; Industry Terms: Not Available to Industry
How to cite: pLenti-FNLSHiFiNG-P2A-Puro was a gift from Lukas Dow (Addgene plasmid # 136903 ; http://n2t.net/addgene:136903 ; RRID:Addgene_136903)
